>Addgene plasmid #27682 | Arp3-pmCherryC1 | addgene full sequence | sequence record 207900 | Addgene NGS Result
CGTTACATAACTTACGGTAAATGGCCCGCCTGGCTGACCGCCCAACGACCCCCGCCCATTGACGTCAATA
ATGACGTATGTTCCCATAGTAACGCCAATAGGGACTTTCCATTGACGTCAATGGGTGGAGTATTTACGGT
AAACTGCCCACTTGGCAGTACATCAAGTGTATCATATGCCAAGTACGCCCCCTATTGACGTCAATGACGG
TAAATGGCCCGCCTGGCATTATGCCCAGTACATGACCTTATGGGACTTTCCTACTTGGCAGTACATCTAC
GTATTAGTCATCGCTATTACCATGGTGATGCGGTTTTGGCAGTACATCAATGGGCGTGGATAGCGGTTTG
ACTCACGGGGATTTCCAAGTCTCCACCCCATTGACGTCAATGGGAGTTTGTTTTGGCACCAAAATCAACG
GGACTTTCCAAAATGTCGTAACAACTCCGCCCCATTGACGCAAATGGGCGGTAGGCGTGTACGGTGGGAG
GTCTATATAAGCAGAGCTGGTTTAGTGAACCGTCAGATCCGCTAGCACCATGGTGAGCAAGGGCGAGGAG
GATAACATGGCCATCATCAAGGAGTTCATGCGCTTCAAGGTGCACATGGAGGGCTCCGTGAACGGCCACG
AGTTCGAGATCGAGGGCGAGGGCGAGGGCCGCCCCTACGAGGGCACCCAGACCGCCAAGCTGAAGGTGAC
CAAGGGTGGCCCCCTGCCCTTCGCCTGGGACATCCTGTCCCCTCAGTTCATGTACGGCTCCAAGGCCTAC
GTGAAGCACCCCGCCGACATCCCCGACTACTTGAAGCTGTCCTTCCCCGAGGGCTTCAAGTGGGAGCGCG
TGATGAACTTCGAGGACGGCGGCGTGGTGACCGTGACCCAGGACTCCTCCCTGCAGGACGGCGAGTTCAT
CTACAAGGTGAAGCTGCGCGGCACCAACTTCCCCTCCGACGGCCCCGTAATGCAGAAGAAGACCATGGGC
TGGGAGGCCTCCTCCGAGCGGATGTACCCCGAGGACGGCGCCCTGAAGGGCGAGATCAAGCAGAGGCTGA
AGCTGAAGGACGGCGGCCACTACGACGCTGAGGTCAAGACCACCTACAAGGCCAAGAAGCCCGTGCAGCT
GCCCGGCGCCTACAACGTCAACATCAAGTTGGACATCACCTCCCACAACGAGGACTACACCATCGTGGAA
CAGTACGAACGCGCCGAGGGCCGCCACTCCACCGGCGGCATGGACGAGCTGTACAAGTCCGGACTCAGAT
CTCGAGCTCAAGCTTCGTCTGGAGGTTCTGGTATGGCG
[1233 nt withheld, positions 1299-2531]
TTTGGAGTCATGTCGTAAGGATCCACCGGATCTAGATAACTGATCATAATCAGCCATACCACATTTGTAG
AGGTTTTACTTGCTTTAAAAAACCTCCCACACCTCCCCCTGAACCTGAAACATAAAATGAATGCAATTGT
TGTTGTTAACTTGTTTATTGCAGCTTATAATGGTTACAAATAAAGCAATAGCATCACAAATTTCACAAAT
AAAGCATTTTTTTCACTGCATTCTAGTTGTGGTTTGTCCAAACTCATCAATGTATCTTAACGCGTAAATT
GTAAGCGTTAATATTTTGTTAAAATTCGCGTTAAATTTTTGTTAAATCAGCTCATTTTTTAACCAATAGG
CCGAAATCGGCAAAATCCCTTATAAATCAAAAGAATAGACCGAGATAGGGT
[37 nt withheld, positions 2933-2969]
AAAGAACGTGGACTCCAACGTCAAAGG
[49 nt withheld, positions 2997-3045]
T
[91 nt withheld, positions 3047-3137]
G
[124 nt withheld, positions 3139-3262]
CAGGTGGCACTTTTCGGGGAAATGTGCGCGGAACCCCTATTTGTTTATTTTTCTAAATACATTCAAATAT
GTATCCGCTCATGAGACAATAACCCTGATAAATGCTTCAATAATATTGAAAAAGGAAGAGTCCTGAGGCG
GAAAGAACCAGCTGTGGAATGTGTGTCAGTTAGGGTGTGGAAAGTCCCCAGGCTCCCCAGCAGGCAGAAG
TATGCAAAGCATGCATCTCAATTAGTCAGCAACCAGGTGTGGAAAGTCCCCAGGCTCCCCAGCAGGCAGA
AGTATGCAAAGCATGCATCTCAATTAGTCAGCAACCATAGTCCCGCCCCTAACTCCGCCCATCCCGCCCC
TAACTCCGCCCAGTTCCGCCCATTCTCCGCCCCATGGCTGACTAATTTTTTTTATTTATGCAGAGGCCGA
GGCCGCCTCGGCCTCTGAGCTATTCCAGAAGTAGTGAGGAGGCTTTTTTGGAGGCCTAGGCTTTTGCAAA
GATCGATCAAGAGACAGGATGAGGATCGTTTCGCATGATTGAACAAGATGGATTGCACGCAGGTTCTCCG
GCCGCTTGGGTGGAGAGGCTATTCGGCTATGACTGGGCACAACAGACAATCGGCTGCTCTGATGCCGCCG
TGTTCCGGCTGTCAGCGCAGGGGCGCCCGGTTCTTTTTGTCAAGACCGACCTGTCCGGTGCCCTGAATGA
ACTGCAAGACGAGGCAGCGCGGCTATCGTGGCTGGCCACGACGGGCGTTCCTTGCGCAGCTGTGCTCGAC
GTTGTCACTGAAGCGGGAAGGGACTGGCTGCTATTGGGCGAAGTGCCGGGGCAGGATCTCCTGTCATCTC
ACCTTGCTCCTGCCGAGAAAGTATCCATCATGGCTGATGCAATGCGGCGGCTGCATACGCTTGATCCGGC
TACCTGCCCATTCGACCACCAAGCGAAACATCGCATCGAGCGAGCACGTACTCGGATGGAAGCCGGTCTT
GTCGATCAGGATGATCTGGACGAAGAGCATCAGGGGCTCGCGCCAGCCGAACTGTTCGCCAGGCTCAAGG
CGAGCATGCCCGACGGCGAGGATCTCGTCGTGACCCATGGCGATGCCTGCTTGCCGAATATCATGGTGGA
AAATGGCCGCTTTTCTGGATTCATCGACTGTGGCCGGCTGGGTGTGGCGGACCGCTATCAGGACATAGCG
TTGGCTACCCGTGATATTGCTGAAGAGCTTGGCGGCGAATGGGCTGACCGCTTCCTCGTGCTTTACGGTA
TCGCCGCTCCCGATTCGCAGCGCATCGCCTTCTATCGCCTTCTTGACGAGTTCTTCTGAGCGGGACTCTG
GGGTTCGAAATGACCGACCAAGCGACGCCCAACCTGCCATCACGAGATTTCGATTCCACCGCCGCCTTCT
ATGAAAGGTTGGGCTTCGGAATCGTTTTCCGGGACGCCGGCTGGATGATCCTCCAGCGCGGGGATCTCAT
GCTGGAGTTCTTCGCCCACCCTAGGGGGAGGCTAACTGAAACACGGAAGGAGACAATACCGGAAGGAACC
CGCGCTATGACGGCAATAAAAAGACAGAATAAAACGCACGGTGTTGGGTCGTTTGTTCATAAACGCGGGG
TTCGGTCCCAGGGCTGGCACTCTGTCGATACCCCACCGAGACCCCATTGGGGCCAATACGCCCGCGTTTC
TTCCTTTTCCCCACCCCACCCCCCAAGTTCGGGTGAAGGCCCAGGGCTCGCAGCCAACGTCGGGGCGGCA
GGCCCTGCCATAGCCTCAGGTTACTCATATATACTTTAGATTGATTTAAAACTTCATTTTTAATTTAAAA
GGATCTAGGTGAAGATCCTTTTTGATAATCTCATGACCAAAATCCCTTAACGTGAGTTTTCGTTCCACTG
AGCGTCAGACCCCGTAGAAAAGATCAAAGGATCTTCTTGAGATCCTTTTTTTCTGCGCGTAATCTGCTGC
TTGCAAACAAAAAAACCACCGCTACCAGCGGTGGTTTGTTTGCCGGATCAAGAGCTACCAACTCTTTTTC
CGAAGGTAACTGGCTTCAGCAGAGCGCAGATACCAAATACTGTTCTTCTAGTGTAGCCGTAGTTAGGCCA
CCACTTCAAGAACTCTGTAGCACCGCCTACATACCTCGCTCTGCTAATCCTGTTACCAGTGGCTGCTGCC
AGTGGCGATAAGTCGTGTCTTACCGGGTTGGACTCAAGACGATAGTTACCGGATAAGGCGCAGCGGTCGG
GCTGAACGGGGGGTTCGTGCACACAGCCCAGCTTGGAGCGAACGACCTACACCGAACTGAGATACCTACA
GCGTGAGCTATGAGAAAGCGCCACGCTTCCCGAAGGGAGAAAGGCGGACAGGTATCCGGTAAGCGGCAGG
GTCGGAACAGGAGAGCGCACGAGGGAGCTTCCAGGGGGAAACGCCTGGTATCTTTATAGTCCTGTCGGGT
TTCGCCACCTCTGACTTGAGCGTCGATTTTTGTGATGCTCGTCAGGGGGGCGGAGCCTATGGAAAAACGC
CAGCAACGCGGCCTTTTTACGGTTCCTGGCCTTTTGCTGGCCTTTTGCTCACATGTTCTTTCCTGCGTTA
TCCCCTGATTCTGTGGATAACCGTATTACCGCCATGCATTAGTTATTAATAGTAATCAATTACGGGGTCA
TTAGTTCATAGCCCATATATGGAGTTCCG
Features (pLannotate 1.2.2; 16 found; start..end, strand, type, name):
      1..304     +  enhancer       CMV enhancer: human cytomegalovirus immediate early enhancer
    305..508     +  promoter       CMV promoter: human cytomegalovirus (CMV) immediate early promoter
    540..1247    +  CDS            mCherry: mCherry is a basic (constitutively fluorescent) red fluorescent protein published in 2004, derived from Discosoma sp.. It is reported to be a very rapidly-maturing monomer with low acid sensitivity.
   1248..1277    +  misc_feature   MCS (fragment): multiple cloning site
   1293..2546    +  CDS            ACTR3 (sequence partly withheld): ARP3_BOVIN - Also known as ARP3. Experimental evidence at protein level: Swiss-Prot protein existence level 1. ATP-binding component of the Arp2/3 complex, a multiprotein complex that mediates actin polymerization upon stimulation by nucleation-promoting factor (NPF). The Arp2/3 complex mediates the formation of branched actin networks in the cytoplasm, providing the force for cell motility. Seems to contact the pointed end of the daughter actin filament. In podocytes, required for the formation of lamellipodia downstream of AVIL and PLCE1 regulation. In addition to its role in the cytoplasmic
   2572..2656    +  CDS            large T antigen (fragment): large T antigen from SV40 (simian virus 40)
   2679..2800    +  polyA_signal   SV40 poly(A) signal: SV40 polyadenylation signal
   2834..3262    -  rep_origin     f1 ori (sequence partly withheld): f1 bacteriophage origin of replication; arrow indicates direction of (+) strand synthesis
   3289..3393    +  promoter       AmpR promoter: bla
   3395..3752    +  promoter       SV40 promoter: SV40 enhancer and early promoter
   3787..4581    +  CDS            NeoR/KanR: aminoglycoside phosphotransferase from Tn5; aph(3')-II (or nptII); confers resistance to neomycin, kanamycin, and G418 (Geneticin®)
   4602..4754    +  CDS            ble (fragment): BLE_KLEPN - Experimental evidence at protein level: Swiss-Prot protein existence level 1. Binding protein with a strong affinity to the bleomycin family of antibiotics. Binds to CL990; an antimitotic-antibiotic compound. From Klebsiella pneumoniae.
   4813..4860    +  polyA_signal   HSV TK poly(A) signal: herpes simplex virus thymidine kinase polyadenylation signal (Cole and Stacy, 1985)
   4951..4967    -  polyA_signal   bGH poly(A) signal (fragment): bovine growth hormone polyadenylation signal
   5189..5777    +  rep_origin     ori: high-copy-number ColE1/pMB1/pBR322/pUC origin of replication
   5892..5951    +  enhancer       CMV enhancer (fragment): human cytomegalovirus immediate early enhancer
