[The description below was written by a language model from this plasmid's Addgene catalogue record and pLannotate feature annotations shown in this document.]
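Description:
Arp3-pmCherryC1 is a mammalian expression plasmid built on the Clontech pmCherry-C1 backbone that produces human Arp3 (gene ACTR3) fused at its N terminus to the monomeric red fluorescent protein mCherry. The sequenced construct is about 5.95 kb. Transcription is driven by the human cytomegalovirus immediate early enhancer and promoter. The mCherry coding sequence comes first, followed by a short remnant of the multiple cloning site that acts as a linker, then the roughly 1.25 kb Arp3 open reading frame, and finally an SV40 polyadenylation signal. The insert was derived from an IMAGE cDNA clone and introduced by Gateway recombination. The automated annotation matched the insert to the bovine Arp3 protein entry, which probably reflects the high conservation of this protein, since the catalogue lists the insert as human.

Propagation in E. coli relies on a high-copy ColE1/pUC-type origin, and an f1 origin is also present. A single Tn5 aminoglycoside phosphotransferase gene (NeoR/KanR) provides selection in both hosts. A bacterial bla-type promoter expresses it for kanamycin resistance. The SV40 enhancer and early promoter, paired with an HSV TK polyadenylation signal, express it in mammalian cells for G418 selection of stable transfectants. The small large T antigen, ble and bGH poly(A) fragments in the feature table appear to be backbone remnants or partial matches rather than functional elements.

Arp3 is the ATP-binding subunit of the Arp2/3 complex, which nucleates branched actin networks. The fusion therefore serves as a live-cell fluorescent reporter of Arp2/3 localisation and dynamics. The associated publication surveyed the molecular dynamics of mammalian clathrin-mediated endocytosis, consistent with use in imaging protein recruitment at endocytic sites.
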