Addgene plasmid #27682: Arp3-pmCherryC1
Depositing lab: Christien Merrifield. Depositing organization: MRC Laboratory of Molecular Biology. Publication: A high precision survey of the molecular dynamics of Mammalian clathrin-mediated endocytosis. Taylor MJ, Perrais D, Merrifield CJ. PLoS Biol. 2011 Mar . 9(3):e1000604. 10.1371/journal.pbio.1000604 PubMed 21445324.
Backbone
  Vector backbone: pmCherry-C1
  Backbone manufacturer: Clontech
  Backbone size w/o insert (bp): 4722
  Vector type: Mammalian Expression
  Selectable markers: Neomycin (select with G418)
Growth in bacteria
  Bacterial resistance: Kanamycin, 50 μg/mL
  Growth temperature: 37°C
  Growth strain: DH5alpha
  Copy number: Unknown
Gene/Insert
  Gene/Insert name: Arp3
  Species: H. sapiens (human)
  Insert size (bp): 1250
  Entrez Gene: ACTR3 (a.k.a. ARP3)
  Tag / fusion protein: mCherry (N terminal on insert)
  Cloning method: Gateway Cloning; 5′ cloning site Gateway (not destroyed); 3′ cloning site Gateway (not destroyed)
  Sequencing primers: 5′ mCherry-F 5'-ccccgtaatgcagaagaaga; 3′ SV40pA-R
Terms and licenses: Academic/Nonprofit Terms; Industry Terms: Not Available to Industry
Depositor comments: Cloned from IMAGE clone: 5261640 (MGC:57216).
How to cite: Arp3-pmCherryC1 was a gift from Christien Merrifield (Addgene plasmid # 27682 ; http://n2t.net/addgene:27682 ; RRID:Addgene_27682)
