>Addgene plasmid #27682 | Arp3-pmCherryC1 | addgene partial sequence | sequence record 34006 | 27682 with mCherry-F (ccccgtaatgcagaagaaga)
ACGGAGTCCCCGAGGAGGCGCCCTGAAGGGCGAGATCAAGCAGAGGCTGAAGCTGAAGGACGGCGGCCAC
TACGACGCTGAGGTCAAGACCACCTACAAGGCCAAGAAGCCCGTGCAGCTGCCCGGCGCCTACAACGTCA
ACATCAAGTTGGACATCACCTCCCACAACGAGGACTACACCATCGTGGAACAGTACGAACGCGCCGAGGG
CCGCCACTCCACCGGCGGCATGGACGAGCTGTACAAGTCCGGACTCAGATCTCGAGCTCAAGCTTCGTCT
GGAGGTTCTGGTATGGCG
[618 nt withheld, positions 299-916]
